Addgene plasmid #15928: pISH-OMP
Depositing lab: Peter Mombaerts. Depositing organization: Rockefeller University. Publication: Multiple new and isolated families within the mouse superfamily of V1r vomeronasal receptors. Rodriguez I, Del Punta K, Rothman A, Ishii T, Mombaerts P. Nat Neurosci. 2002 Feb . 5(2):134-40. 10.1038/nn795 PubMed 11802169.
Backbone
  Vector backbone: pBS-KS+
  Backbone size w/o insert (bp): 3000
Growth in bacteria
  Bacterial resistance: Ampicillin, 100 μg/mL
  Growth temperature: 37°C
  Growth strain: DH5alpha
  Copy number: High Copy
Gene/Insert
  Gene/Insert name: OMP (alt name: olfactory marker protein)
  Species: M. musculus (mouse)
  Insert size (bp): 2066
  Entrez Gene: Omp
  Cloning method: Restriction Enzyme; 5′ cloning site BamHI (not destroyed); 3′ cloning site BamHI (not destroyed)
  Sequencing primers: 5′ Reverse; 3′ M13-Forward
Terms and licenses: Academic/Nonprofit Terms; Industry Terms: Not Available to Industry
Depositor comments: EcoRI digestion and T7 RNA polymerase for antisense probe
How to cite: pISH-OMP was a gift from Peter Mombaerts (Addgene plasmid # 15928 ; http://n2t.net/addgene:15928 ; RRID:Addgene_15928)
