[The description below was written by a language model from this plasmid's Addgene catalogue record.]
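Description:
pISH-OMP is a bacterial cloning plasmid built on the pBluescript KS+ (pBS-KS+) backbone, a roughly 3 kb high-copy phagemid, and is intended as a template for making riboprobes rather than for expressing protein. It is propagated in E. coli under ampicillin selection. No feature table accompanies the record, so backbone elements are not itemised. pBluescript-type vectors typically carry a pUC-derived origin, an f1 origin, and a polylinker flanked by opposing T3 and T7 bacteriophage RNA polymerase promoters, and this arrangement is what makes them suited to in vitro transcription of either strand of a cloned fragment.

The insert is a 2,066 bp fragment of the mouse Omp gene, which encodes olfactory marker protein, a widely used marker of mature olfactory and vomeronasal sensory neurons. It was cloned into the BamHI site of the polylinker, and the site is preserved at both ends, so the fragment can be released intact by BamHI digestion. The record does not state whether the fragment is cDNA or genomic, or which portions of the transcript it covers. According to the depositor's note, the plasmid is linearised with EcoRI and transcribed with T7 RNA polymerase to give the antisense probe, meaning the insert lies in the orientation where T7 reads the non-coding strand. How to generate a sense control is not described.

As the "ISH" in its name suggests, the construct is used to produce labelled RNA probes for in situ hybridisation, detecting Omp transcripts in mouse tissue sections. It was deposited in connection with a study of the mouse V1r vomeronasal receptor gene families.
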