>Addgene plasmid #15928 | pISH-OMP | depositor partial sequence | sequence record 8435 | Author sequence
GGATCCAGCCCACTTGATTCCCTGACGCTGGTGGTAGTGGTGGCAGTGGCAATCGCTGTAGCACTTGGGC
CATGGCAGAGGATGGGCCGCAGAAGCAGCAGCTGGAGATGCCGCTGGTTCTGGACCAGGACCTGACCCAG
CAGATGCGGCTCCGAGTAGAGAGCCTGAAGCAGCGTGGGGAGAAGAAGCAGGATGGTGAGAAGCTGATCC
GGCCGGCTGAGTCCGTCTACCGCCTCGATTTCATCCAGCAGCAGAAGCTGCAGTTCGATCACTGGAACGT
GGTTCTGGACAAGCCCGGCAAGGTCACCATCACGGGCACCTCGCAGAACTGGACGCCCGACCTCACCAAC
CTCATGACACGCCAGCTGCTGGACCCCGCCGCCATCTTCTGGCGCAAGGAAGACTCCGACGCCATGGATT
GGAATGAGGCAGACGCCCTGGAGTTTGGGGAGCGCCTTTCTGATCTGGCCAAGATCCGCAAGGTCATGTA
TTTCCTCATCACCTTTGGCGAGGGCGTGGAGCCTGCCAACCTAAAGGCCTCTGTGGTGTTTAACCAGCTC
TGATGACAGCCCTGGCTGCCCTACCCCTGGCCCCACCTCTCCCTTGCCTGGATCTCCTTCCTCATGTGTA
TTTTGGGGACATTCTTCTAGCTGCTCCTCCTGTGCTCATCTTGGCCAGAGTTCCCCCGAGTGCTACATCC
CCTCCTTTTCCCTGGTGCCAGTGCTGCGGCTCACAGTGATGTCCCATGGCTCCGTAGTCTAGAAGCCGGA
TGCTGCTACTATAGACTGTAGAGGCCTTTTGGGTCCACGTGGGAAGATGGATGGGCCCCCTGTGGTGAAG
AGCGGGACTGAGAGATAAAGAGACTGACCAAGAGATGCAAACGGCCAGCACTGATTCCTCCCTTCAGGGA
TGGGAGACTGAGACTGGACAGGAACACCTTCCGGGGAACCTGGCAAGAAGGCGTTTGCCCTGCTGGCCAA
AGCTGGAGCCAGGAGGCGAATGCCCAGCCTCTGGCAGCAGGAAGGTTCTCCTCCCAGTGTCGGCAGCAGC
CCGCTGTGACCTTAGGGCCTTCAAGACACTGGGCAGGATGACAGCGGGGCTTGATCTGACTGCTTTTCCA
GGTCTGGGCCTGGTTTTTATGGAGAAGTGAGAGAGCGTGTAGAAACTGAAACAACTCTAGCCACCCACGC
TCATATGGGTATTGAGAGATGGCATAACTATTTGTATGGATGTGGGCCTGAGGGCTAGTCCTGGTGAGGA
GTAAGGCTAACTTTAGTTTAATTATTGAGCTGGTACTGGCTTGTGGACTTGGTGGAGGTGATCCTGACTG
AGGCGTCCTTGGTGCAGTGCTTTTTGAACTGGGAGACTGAGACTCGAATGGTGTAGCAGAGTTAGAGGGG
TCCAGGGCTCTGAGCTAGCAACAGTGATGTCCCTGTTAGGAAGGCTGGCATTTGCTGCTCGCTGGTGTTG
TGCCCTGCTGTCACCCCCCTGGGCATATCCTGGCTGTTCTCCTGGAGTGCAGACCCCTAAGTAAGGCTTG
GGTGGGGGCAGTTAGGATGCCTGACGTCTGAAGTGGGCTGGAGCTATCTGACTGTGATGCCTAAACTGAC
AGGAAAACGGTGGCACAGTTAGCAGGTTCAGCTCTACCCCAAGTCTCATTGTCCCTCGCCTTGCACATCC
TGAAAGCCTTCCATTGCCTGTTACCTAGCATCAGCCAGAGGTACCTCAGCAGTGTCCCCTGACTGTCTCA
AGGCTGCCTCCCTCGGGCATACTGAAGGTAGGATCTGTCCCAGCTGGTGAGCTGCCAGGACTGCAAACCC
CAGCTCAGGTGCAGGATTCTGGAGGCAGGAGATAGGCTGTGGTACCGGTGTCTCTTGAGCCGGTGCCTCT
GCTCCATAACATGCTTGCCGAAGCACTGGCCGGTGCTTCTGGACTCTGCTGACTCTAGGGAGCCACACCC
AGACAGTGCCTCTGCCTTTCTGCTTCTCTTCCTGACCTCTCCCTACAGCTTTAGAGACCCCTTTGGTTCA
CACTGCCTGTGCCCCAACTCTGCCTCACTCGGATCC
