>Addgene plasmid #15928 | pISH-OMP | addgene partial sequence | sequence record 22617 | 15928 with T7
GCGGCCGCTCTAGACTAGTGGATCCGAGTGAGGCAGAGTTGGGGCACAGGCAGTGTGAACCAAAGGGGTC
TCTAAAGCTGTAGGGAGAGGTCAGGAAGAGAAGCAGAAAGGCAGAGGCACTGTCTGGGTGTGGCTCCCTA
GAGTCAGCAGAATCCAGAAGCACCGGCCAGTGCTTCGGCAAGCATGTTATGGAGCAGAGGCACCGGCTCA
AGAGACACCGGTACCACAGCCTATCTCCTGCCTCCAGAATCCTGCACCTGAGCTGGGGTTTGCAGTCCTG
GCAGCTCACCAGCTGGGACAGATCCTACCTTCAGTATGCCCGAGGGAGGCAGCCTTGAGACAGTCAGGGG
ACACTGCTGAGGTACCTCTGGCTGATGCTAGGTAACAGGCAATGGAAGGCTTTCAGGATGTGCAAGGCGA
GGGACAATGAGACTTGGGGTAGAGCTGAACCTGCTAACTGTGCCACCGTTTTCCTGTCAGTTTAGGCATC
ACAGTCAGATAGCTCCAGCCCACTTCAGACGTCAGGCATCCTAACTGCCCCCACCCAAGCCTTACTTAGG
GGTCTGCACTCCAGGAGAACAGCCAGGATATGCCCAGGGGGGTGACAGCAGGGCACAACACCAGCGAGCA
GCAAATGCCAGCCTTCCTAACAGGGACATCACTGTTGCTAGCTCAGAGCCCTGGACCCCTCTAACTCTGC
TACACCATTCGAGTCTCAGT
